>Addgene plasmid #78947 | PP77 | depositor full sequence | sequence record 147691 | PP77 sequence 3387 bps
TTGTAATTGTCCTTTTAACAGCGATCGCGTATTTCGTCTCGCTCAGGCGCAATCACGAATGAATAACGGT
TTGGTTGATGCGAGTGATTTTGATGACGAGCGTAATGGCTGGCCTGTTGAACAAGTCTGGAAAGAAATGC
ATAAACTTTTGCCATTCTCACCGGATTCAGTCGTCACTCATGGTGATTTCTCACTTGATAACCTTATTTT
TGACGAGGGGAAATTAATAGGTTGTATTGATGTTGGACGAGTCGGAATCGCAGACCGATACCAGGATCTT
GCCATCCTATGGAACTGCCTCGGTGAGTTTTCTCCTTCATTACAGAAACGGCTTTTTCAAAAATATGGTA
TTGATAATCCTGATATGAATAAATTGCAGTTTCATTTGATGCTCGATGAGTTTTTCTAACACATCATGTA
ATTAGTTATGTCACGCTTACATTCACGCCCTCCCCCCACATCCGCTCTAACCGAAAAGGAAGGAGTTAGA
CAACCTGAAGTCTAGGTCCCTATTTATTTTTTTATAGTTATGTTAGTATTAAGAACGTTATTTATATTTC
AAATTTTTCTTTTTTTTCTGTACAGACGCGTGTACGCATGTAACATTATACTGAAAACCTTGCTTGAGAA
GGTTTTGGGACGCTCGAAGGCTTTAATTTGCAAGCTGGAGACCAACATGTGAGCAAAAGGCCAGCAAAAG
GCCAGGAACCGTAAAAAGGCCGCGTTGCTGGCGTTTTTCCATAGGCTCCGCCCCCCTGACGAGCATCACA
AAAATCGACGCTCAAGTCAGAGGTGGCGAAACCCGACAGGACTATAAAGATACCAGGCGTTTCCCCCTGG
AAGCTCCCTCGTGCGCTCTCCTGTTCCGACCCTGCCGCTTACCGGATACCTGTCCGCCTTTCTCCCTTCG
GGAAGCGTGGCGCTTTCTCATAGCTCACGCTGTAGGTATCTCAGTTCGGTGTAGGTCGTTCGCTCCAAGC
TGGGCTGTGTGCACGAACCCCCCGTTCAGCCCGACCGCTGCGCCTTATCCGGTAACTATCGTCTTGAGTC
CAACCCGGTAAGACACGACTTATCGCCACTGGCAGCAGCCACTGGTAACAGGATTAGCAGAGCGAGGTAT
GTAGGCGGTGCTACAGAGTTCTTGAAGTGGTGGCCTAACTACGGCTACACTAGAAGAACAGTATTTGGTA
TCTGCGCTCTGCTGAAGCCAGTTACCTTCGGAAAAAGAGTTGGTAGCTCTTGATCCGGCAAACAAACCAC
CGCTGGTAGCGGTGGTTTTTTTGTTTGCAAGCAGCAGATTACGCGCAGAAAAAAAGGATCTCAAGAAGAT
CCTTTGATCTTTTCTACGGGGTCTGACGCTCAGTGGAACGAAAACTCACGTTAAGGGATTTTGGTCATGC
ATGAGATCAGATCTGAAGTTCCTATACTTTCTAGAGAATAGGAACTTCAAGCTTCACTTGCGCTGGAGAC
AGTGCGATAGGGAGCTCTATGGTTCGAGCTAACCAAGTTGTGGCACTACAACAGGGCAATTTCAGACTAG
TCTGCTGATTTATAATAGACCCTATGAAACAGTTATAACGCCGCCAAGAATTACTAGATTCCCAGTCCTA
AACATTACGTCATAGTCAAACGTATCCAATTGCGTACATTGAATATAACCGAACTTGAGCAAAAACTGAT
GAATAACACCTCAAGAAGTCACCCCCTCCGCGAACGATTACTAAACTTACGATATATGGTGTGTTTGTCA
TATGCAATTGTCACGTGAATTGTGAAATAGGGCCCAATATTCAAGCAGCTTGAACCACGACGTTCTAGAG
TTCCAGCCCTTCTTGAAATTGAAGACAGCGACCGAAAATTGATCTACCTAGGAAGGATACACCAGGTGAG
TAGCCTCTGAGACGTACATATTTTTGTGCGTCTGAGTCTTTGCGTTCATGAGATTATTGGAAACCACCAG
AATCGAATATAAAAGGCGAACACCTTTCCCAATTTTGGTTTCTCCTGACCCAAAGACTTTAAATTTAATT
TATTTGTCCCTATTTCAATCAATTGAACAACTATTTCGGCTGGACGGCGACGTAAACGGCCACAAGTTTA
TGGCCGTGATGACCTGTGTCTTCGTGGTTTGTCTGGTCAACCACCGCGGTCTCAGTGGTGTACGGTACAA
ACCCAAAGCAGCACGACACGGCAACTACAAGACCCGCGCCGAGGGCATGTTCCCCAAAGCGATACCACTT
GAAGCAGTGGTACTGCTTGTGGGTACACTCTGCGGGTGTGAAGTTCGAGGGCGACACCCTGGTGAACCGC
ATCGAGCTGAAGGGCATCTTCCAACTCGCTTAATTGCGAGTTTTTATTTCGTTTATTTCAATTAAGGTAA
CTAAAAAACTCCTTTTACACATGAAGCAGCACGACTTCTTCAAGTCCGCCATGCCCGAAAAACGCCTCTT
CAGAGTACAGAAGATTAAGTGAGACCTTCGTTTGTGCGGATCCCCCACACACCATAGCTTCAAAATGTTT
CTACTCCTTTTTTACTCTTCCAGATTTTCTCGGACTCCGCGCATCGCCGTACCACTTCAAAACACCCAAG
CACAGCATACTAAATTTCCCCTCTTTCTTCCTCTAGGGTGTCGTTAATTACCCGTACTAAAGGTTTGGAA
AAGAAAAAAGAGACCGCCTCGTTTCTTTTTCTTCGTCGAAAAAGGCAATAAAAATTTTTATCACGTTTCT
TTTTCTTGAAAATTTTTTTTTTTGATTTTTTTCTCTTTCGATGACCTCCCATTGATATTTAAGTTAATAA
ACGGTCTTCAATTTCTCAAGTTTCAGTTTCATTTTTCTTGTTCTATTACAACTTTTTTTACTTCTTGCTC
ATTAGAAAGAAAGCATAGCAATCTAATCTAAGGGCGGTGTTGACAATTAATCATCGGCATAGTATATCGG
CATAGTATAATACGACAAGGTGAGGAACTAAACCATGGTAATGAGCCATATTCAACGGGAAACGTCTTGC
TCTAGGCCGCGATTAAATTCCAACATGGATGCTGATTTATATGGGTATAAATGGGCTCGCGATAATGTCG
GGCAATCAGGTGCGACAATCTATCGATTGTATGGGAAGCCCGATGCGCCAGAGTTGTTTCTGAAACATGG
CAAAGGTAGCGTTGCCAATGATGTTACAGATGAGATGGTCAGACTAAACTGGCTGACGGAATTTATGCCT
CTTCCGACCATCAAGCATTTTATCCGTACTCCTGATGATGCATGGTTACTCACCACTGCGATCCCCGGGA
AAACAGCATTCCAGGTATTAGAAGAATATCCTGATTCAGGTGAAAATATTGTTGATGCGCTGGCAGTGTT
CCTGCGCCGGTTGCATTCGATTCCTGT
Features (pLannotate 1.2.2; 12 found; start..end, strand, type, name):
    414..661     +  terminator     CYC1 terminator: S. cerevisiae CYC1; transcription terminator for CYC1
    736..1324    -  rep_origin     ori: high-copy-number ColE1/pMB1/pBR322/pUC origin of replication
   1415..1448    -  protein_bind   FRT (minimal): supports FLP-mediated excision but not integration (Turan and Bode, 2011) FLP recombinase from the Saccharomyces cerevisiae 2μ plasmid
   1936..2064    +  promoter       GAP promoter (fragment): promoter for Pichia pastoris glyceraldehyde-3-phosphate dehydrogenase
   2069..2098    +  CDS            VN155(I152L) (fragment): improved N-terminal fragment of mVenus for use in bimolecular fluorescence complementation (BiFC) (Kodama and Hu, 2010)
   2188..2214    +  CDS            VN155(I152L) (fragment): improved N-terminal fragment of mVenus for use in bimolecular fluorescence complementation (BiFC) (Kodama and Hu, 2010)
   2278..2328    +  CDS            VN155(I152L) (fragment): improved N-terminal fragment of mVenus for use in bimolecular fluorescence complementation (BiFC) (Kodama and Hu, 2010)
   2398..2439    +  CDS            VN155(I152L) (fragment): improved N-terminal fragment of mVenus for use in bimolecular fluorescence complementation (BiFC) (Kodama and Hu, 2010)
   2445..2474    +  terminator     AOX1 terminator (fragment): Pichia pastoris AOX1; transcription terminator for AOX1
   2495..2902    +  promoter       TEF1 promoter: S. cerevisiae TEF1; promoter for EF-1α
   2909..2956    +  promoter       EM7 promoter: synthetic bacterial promoter&nbsp
   2981..409     +  CDS            KanR (across the origin): aminoglycoside phosphotransferase; aph(3')-Ia; confers resistance to kanamycin in bacteria or G418 (Geneticin®) in eukaryotes
