[The description below was written by a language model from this plasmid's Addgene catalogue record and pLannotate feature annotations shown in this document.]
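Description:
PP77 is a small (about 3.4 kb) yeast expression/integration plasmid built on the pPICZ A backbone, a vector family used with Pichia pastoris. It was deposited as part of a study on programmable production of biologics in engineered yeast. It is maintained in E. coli through a high-copy ColE1/pUC-type origin. A single aminoglycoside phosphotransferase gene (KanR, aph(3')-Ia) provides selection in both hosts. This gene sits behind tandem S. cerevisiae TEF1 and synthetic bacterial EM7 promoters and is followed by the CYC1 terminator. EM7 therefore drives kanamycin resistance in bacteria, while TEF1 drives G418 resistance in yeast. This cassette takes the place of the Zeocin marker normally found in pPICZ vectors.

The catalogue lists the insert only as "Integration Site 4" and the purpose as a supplemental figure of the associated paper. It does not state the genomic locus that this refers to or how the site is targeted. The annotated payload region contains a fragment of the P. pastoris GAP (glyceraldehyde-3-phosphate dehydrogenase) constitutive promoter. Downstream of it are several short matches to an mVenus-derived sequence and then a fragment of the AOX1 terminator. The patchy, partial hits suggest a fluorescent-protein-like reporter whose sequence diverges from the reference, perhaps through recoding, but the record does not identify it. A minimal FRT site is also present, of a type described as supporting FLP-mediated excision but not integration. A stretch of roughly 500 bp between the FRT site and the GAP promoter fragment is unannotated and may carry the site-specific sequence. The construct appears to have been used to compare or characterise candidate chromosomal integration sites in yeast, although the record gives no further detail.
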