Addgene plasmid #78947: PP77
Purpose: Supplemental Figure 3. Integration Site 4.
Depositing lab: Timothy Lu. Depositing organization: Massachusetts Institute of Technology. Publication: Synthetic biology and microbioreactor platforms for programmable production of biologics at the point-of-care. Perez-Pinera P, Han N, Cleto S, Cao J, Purcell O, Shah KA, Lee K, Ram R, Lu TK. Nat Commun. 2016 Jul 29;7:12211. doi: 10.1038/ncomms12211. PubMed 27470089.
Backbone
  Vector backbone: pPICZ A
  Vector type: Yeast Expression
  Selectable markers: Neomycin (select with G418)
Growth in bacteria
  Bacterial resistance: Kanamycin, 50 μg/mL
  Growth temperature: 37°C
  Growth strain: DH5alpha
  Copy number: Unknown
Gene/Insert
  Gene/Insert name: Integration Site 4
Terms and licenses: Academic/Nonprofit Terms; Industry Terms: Not Available to Industry
How to cite: PP77 was a gift from Timothy Lu (Addgene plasmid # 78947 ; http://n2t.net/addgene:78947 ; RRID:Addgene_78947)
