>Addgene plasmid #78947 | PP77 | addgene partial sequence | sequence record 153439 | pBR322ori-3 5'-tttgtttgcaagcagcagat-3'
CGGGGTCTGACGCTCAGTGGAACGAAAACTCACGTTAAGGGATTTTGGTCATGCATGAGATCAGATCTGA
AGTTCCTATACTTTCTAGAGAATAGGAACTTCAAGCTTCACTTGCGCTGGAGACAGTGCGATAGGGAGCT
CTATGGTTCGAGCTAACCAAGTTGTGGCACTACAACAGGGCAATTTCAGACTAGTCTGCTGATTTATAAT
AGACCCTATGAAACAGTTATAACGCCGCCAAGAATTACTAGATTCCCAGTCCTAAACATTACGTCATAGT
CAAACGTATCCAATTGCGTACATTGAATATAACCGAACTTGAGCAAAAACTGATGAATAACACCTCAAGA
AGTCACCCCCTCCGCGAACGATTACTAAACTTACGATATATGGTGTGTTTGTCATATGCAATTGTCACGT
GAATTGTGAAATAGGGCCCAATATTCAAGCAGCTTGAACCACGACGTTCTAGAGTTCCAGCCCTTCTTGA
AATTGAAGACAGCGACCGAAAATTGATCTACCTAGGAAGGATACACCAGGTGAGTAGCCTCTGAGACGTA
CATATTTTTGTGCGTCTGAGTCTTTGCGTTCATGAGATTATTGGAAACCACCAGAATCGAATATAAAAGG
CGAACACCTTTCCCAATTTTGGTTTCTCCTGACCCAAAGACTTTAAATTTAATTTATTTGTCCCTATTTC
AATCAATTGAACAACTATTTCGGCTGGACGGCGACGTAAACGGCCACAAGTTTATGGCCGTGATGACCTG
TGTCTTCGTGGTTTGTCTGGTCAACCACCGCGGTCTCAGTGGTGTACGGTACAAACCCAAAGCAGCACGA
CACGGCAACTACAAGACCCGCGCCGAGGGCATGTTC
