>Addgene plasmid #78947 | PP77 | addgene partial sequence | sequence record 153440 | GFPGenotRW 5'-AGTCGATGCCCTTCAGCTCGAT-3'
TTGGGGAACATGCCCTCGGCGCGGGTCTTGTAGTTGCCGTGTCGTGCTGCTTTGGGTTTGTACCGTACAC
CACTGAGACCGCGGTGGTTGACCAGACAAACCACGAAGACACAGGTCATCACGGCCATAAACTTGTGGCC
GTTTACGTCGCCGTCCAGCCGAAATAGTTGTTCAATTGATTGAAATAGGGACAAATAAATTAAATTTAAA
GTCTTTGGGTCAGGAGAAACCAAAATTGGGAAAGGTGTTCGCCTTTTATATTCGATTCTGGTGGTTTCCA
ATAATCTCATGAACGCAAAGACTCAGACGCACAAAAATATGTACGTCTCAGAGGCTACTCACCTGGTGTA
TCCTTCCTAGGTAGATCAATTTTCGGTCGCTGTCTTCAATTTCAAGAAGGGCTGGAACTCTAGAACGTCG
TGGTTCAAGCTGCTTGAATATTGGGCCCTATTTCACAATTCACGTGACAATTGCATATGACAAACACACC
ATATATCGTAAGTTTAGTAATCGTTCGCGGAGGGGGTGACTTCTTGAGGTGTTATTCATCAGTTTTTGCT
CAAGTTCGGTTATATTCAATGTACGCAATTGGATACGTTTGACTATGACGTAATGTTTAGGACTGGGAAT
CTAGTAATTCTTGGCGGCGTTATAACTGTTTCATAGGGTCTATTATAAATCAGCAGACTAGTCTGAAATT
GCCCTGTTGTAGTGCCACAACTTGGTTAGCTCGAACCATAGAGCTCCCTATCGCACTGTCTCCAGCGCAA
GTGAAGCTTGAAGTTCCTATTCTCTAGAAAGTATAGGAACTTCAGATCTGATCTCATGCATGACCA
